Addgene plasmid #119266: pJMP1274
Purpose: B. subtilis deltaTn7 site and flanking sequence cloned into pACYC
Depositing lab: Carol Gross & Jason Peters & Oren Rosenberg. Depositing organization: University of California, San Francisco (UCSF). Publication: Enabling genetic analysis of diverse bacteria with Mobile-CRISPRi. Peters JM, Koo BM, Patino R, Heussler GE, Hearne CC, Qu J, Inclan YF, Hawkins JS, Lu CHS, Silvis MR, Harden MM, Osadnik H, Peters JE, Engel JN, Dutton RJ, Grossman AD, Gross CA, Rosenberg OS. Nat Microbiol. 2019 Jan 7. pii: 10.1038/s41564-018-0327-z. doi: 10.1038/s41564-018-0327-z. PubMed 30617347.
Backbone
  Vector backbone: pACYC
  Vector type: Bacterial Expression
Growth in bacteria
  Bacterial resistance: Chloramphenicol, 25 μg/mL
  Growth temperature: 37°C
  Growth strain: BW25141
  Copy number: High Copy
Gene/Insert
  Gene/Insert name: B. subtilis deltaTn7
  Cloning method: Gibson Cloning
Terms and licenses: Academic/Nonprofit Terms; Industry Terms: Not Available to Industry
Depositor comments: IMPORT NOTES: Special character found in field(Gene or insert Name)
How to cite: pJMP1274 was a gift from Carol Gross & Jason Peters & Oren Rosenberg (Addgene plasmid # 119266 ; http://n2t.net/addgene:119266 ; RRID:Addgene_119266)
