[The description below was written by a language model from this plasmid's Addgene catalogue record and pLannotate feature annotations shown in this document.]
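Description:
pJMP1274 is a small (about 4.1 kb) E. coli plasmid built on the pACYC backbone, into which a segment of the Bacillus subtilis chromosome spanning the Tn7 attachment region has been inserted by Gibson assembly. It replicates from the p15A origin, which is compatible with ColE1-type plasmids. The annotation describes p15A as medium copy, whereas the catalogue entry lists the plasmid as high copy. Selection is by chloramphenicol, through the cat promoter and chloramphenicol acetyltransferase gene. The short RSF ori and IS1 fragments in the feature table look like backbone remnants or homology hits rather than functional parts.

The insert is named "B. subtilis deltaTn7" and described as the deltaTn7 site with flanking sequence. The feature table shows a partial glmS coding sequence, followed by an unannotated gap and then a partial alkA gene on the opposite strand. The glmS match is to the Staphylococcus aureus protein, which probably reflects homology-based annotation of the B. subtilis gene, while alkA matches B. subtilis strain 168 directly. Tn7 normally inserts at a conserved attachment site just downstream of glmS, so this arrangement fits a cloned copy of that locus. The "delta" in the name suggests that the attachment site has been deleted or altered, but the record does not say exactly what was changed.

Although it is catalogued as a bacterial expression vector, no dedicated expression promoter or reporter is annotated for the insert. The plasmid comes from work on Mobile-CRISPRi, a system that uses Tn7 transposition to deliver CRISPRi components into diverse bacteria. It most plausibly serves as a target or control plasmid for testing Tn7 insertion, though its specific use is not given.
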