Features (pLannotate 1.2.2; 7 found; start..end, strand, type, name):
      1..546     +  rep_origin     p15A ori: Plasmids containing the medium-copy-number p15A origin of replication can be propagated in E. coli cells that contain a second plasmid with the ColE1 origin.
    634..689     +  rep_origin     RSF ori (fragment): Plasmids containing the RSF 1030 origin of replication can be propagated in E. coli cells that contain additional plasmids with compatible origins.
    808..951     -  mobile_element IS1 (fragment): prokaryotic transposable element IS1
   1072..1174    +  promoter       cat promoter: promoter of the E. coli cat gene encoding chloramphenicol acetyltransferase
   1175..1834    +  CDS            CmR: chloramphenicol acetyltransferase; cat; confers resistance to chloramphenicol
   1968..2954    +  CDS            glmS (fragment): GLMS_STAAN - Experimental evidence at protein level: Swiss-Prot protein existence level 1. Catalyzes the first step in hexosamine metabolism, converting fructose-6P into glucosamine-6P using glutamine as a nitrogen source. From Staphylococcus aureus (strain N315).
   3428..3988    -  CDS            alkA (fragment): 3MGA_BACSU - Experimental evidence at protein level: Swiss-Prot protein existence level 1. Is involved in the adaptive response to alkylation damage in DNA caused by alkylating agents. Catalyzes the hydrolysis of the deoxyribose N-glycosidic bond to excise 3-methyladenine and 7- methylguanine from the damaged DNA polymer formed by alkylation lesions. From Bacillus subtilis (strain 168).
>Addgene plasmid #119266 | pJMP1274 | addgene full sequence | sequence record 232407 | Addgene NGS Result
TTGAGATCGTTTTGGTCTGCGCGTAATCTCTTGCTCTGAAAACGAAAAAACCGCCTTGCAGGGCGGTTTT
TCGAAGGTTCTCTGAGCTACCAACTCTTTGAACCGAGGTAACTGGCTTGGAGGAGCGCAGTCACCAAAAC
TTGTCCTTTCAGTTTAGCCTTAACCGGCGCATGACTTCAAGACTAACTCCTCTAAATCAATTACCAGTGG
CTGCTGCCAGTGGTGCTTTTGCATGTCTTTCCGGGTTGGACTCAAGACGATAGTTACCGGATAAGGCGCA
GCGGTCGGACTGAACGGGGGGTTCGTGCATACAGTCCAGCTTGGAGCGAACTGCCTACCCGGAACTGAGT
GTCAGGCGTGGAATGAGACAAACGCGGCCATAACAGCGGAATGACACCGGTAAACCGAAAGGCAGGAACA
GGAGAGCGCACGAGGGAGCCGCCAGGGGGAAACGCCTGGTATCTTTATAGTCCTGTCGGGTTTCGCCACC
ACTGATTTGAGCGTCAGATTTCGTGATGCTTGTCAGGGGGGCGGAGCCTATGGAAAAACGGCTTTGCCGC
GGCCCTCTCACTTCCCTGTTAAGTATCTTCCTGGCATCTTCCAGGAAATCTCCGCCCCGTTCGTAAGCCA
TTTCCGCTCGCCGCAGTCGAACGACCGAGCGTAGCGAGTCAGTGAGCGAGGAAGCGGAATATATCCTGTA
TCACATATTCTGCTGACGCACCGGTGCAGCCTTTTTTCTCCTGCCACATGAAGCACTTCACTGACACCCT
CATCAGTGCCAACATAGTAAGCCAGTATACACTCCGCTAGCGCTGATGTCCGGCGGTGCTTTTGCCGTTA
CGCACCACCCCGTCAGTAGCTGAACAGGAGGGACAGCTGATAGAAACAGAAGCCACTGGAGCACCTCAAA
AACACCATCATACACTAAATCAGTAAGTTGGCAGCATCACCCGACGCACTTTGCGCCGAATAAATACCTG
TGACGGAAGATCACTTCGCAGAATAAATAAATCCTGGTGTCCCTGTTGATACCGGGAAGCCCTGGGCCAA
CTTTTGGCGAAAATGAGACGTTGATCGGCACGTAAGAGGTTCCAACTTTCACCATAATGAAATAAGATCA
CTACCGGGCGTATTTTTTGAGTTATCGAGATTTTCAGGAGCTAAGGAAGCTAAAATGGAGAAAAAAATCA
CTGGATATACCACCGTTGATATATCCCAATGGCATCGTAAAGAACATTTTGAGGCATTTCAGTCAGTTGC
TCAATGTACCTATAACCAGACCGTTCAGCTGGATATTACGGCCTTTTTAAAGACCGTAAAGAAAAATAAG
CACAAGTTTTATCCGGCCTTTATTCACATTCTTGCCCGCCTGATGAATGCTCATCCGGAATTCCGTATGG
CAATGAAAGACGGTGAGCTGGTGATATGGGATAGTGTTCACCCTTGTTACACCGTTTTCCATGAGCAAAC
TGAAACGTTTTCATCGCTCTGGAGTGAATACCACGACGATTTCCGGCAGTTTCTACACATATATTCGCAA
GATGTGGCGTGTTACGGTGAAAACCTGGCCTATTTCCCTAAAGGGTTTATTGAGAATATGTTTTTCGTCT
CAGCCAATCCCTGGGTGAGTTTCACCAGTTTTGATTTAAACGTGGCCAATATGGACAACTTCTTCGCCCC
CGTTTTCACCATGGGCAAATATTATACGCAAGGCGACAAGGTGCTGATGCCGCTGGCGATTCAGGTTCAT
CATGCCGTTTGTGATGGCTTCCATGTCGGCAGAATGCTTAATGAATTACAACAGTACTGCGATGAGTGGC
AGGGCGGGGCGTAATTTTTTTAAGGCAGTTATTGGTGCCCTTAAACGCCTGGTTGCTACGCCTGAATAAG
TGATAATAAGCGGATGAATGGCAGAAATTCGAAAGCAAATTCGACCCGGTCGTCGGTTCAGGGCAGGGTC
GTTAAATGTTATGCGCAAAATCATCCAAACGTATCAAGATGAAAACGGCAAGCTGTCTGTGCCTGGCGAT
ATCGCTGCCGCTGTAGCGGAAGCGGACCGCATCTATATCATTGGCTGCGGAACAAGCTACCATGCAGGAC
TTGTCGGTAAACAATATATTGAAATGTGGGCAAACGTGCCGGTTGAAGTGCATGTAGCGAGTGAATTCTC
CTACAACATGCCGCTTCTGTCTAAGAAACCGCTCTTCATTTTCCTTTCTCAAAGCGGAGAAACAGCAGAC
AGCCGCGCGGTACTCGTTCAAGTCAAAGCGCTCGGACACAAAGCCCTGACAATCACAAACGTACCTGGAT
CAACGCTTTCTCGTGAAGCTGACTATACATTGCTGCTTCATGCAGGCCCTGAGATCGCTGTTGCGTCAAC
GAAAGCATACACTGCACAAATCGCAGTTCTGGCGGTTCTTGCTTCTGTGGCTGCTGACAAAAATGGCATC
AATATCGGATTTGACCTCGTCAAAGAACTCGGTATCGCTGCAAACGCAATGGAAGCTCTATGCGACCAGA
AAGACGAAATGGAAATGATCGCTCGTGAATACCTGACTGTATCCAGAAATGCTTTCTTCATCGGACGCGG
CCTTGACTACTTCGTATGTGTCGAAGGCGCACTGAAGCTGAAAGAGATTTCTTACATCCAGGCAGAAGGT
TTTGCCGGCGGTGAGCTAAAGCACGGAACGATTGCCTTGATCGAACAAGGAACACCAGTATTCGCACTGG
CAACTCAAGAGCATGTAAACCTAAGCATCCGCGGAAACGTCAAAGAAGTTGCTGCTCGCGGAGCAAACAC
ATGCATCATCTCACTGAAAGGCCTAGACGATGCGGATGACAGATTCGTATTGCCGGAAGTAAACCCAGCG
CTTGCTCCGTTGGTATCTGTTGTTCCATTGCAGCTGATCGCTTACTATGCTGCACTGCATCGCGGCTGTG
ATGTGGATAAACCTTAATAAATGTTTAACCCCTTTGGATAAGATTATCTAAAGGGGTGTTTTTATGTCCA
AAAGCGAAAGAACGTCTACAGTGGAAAAATGGATTAAAGAAGTTGATGGTACAGGACCCGACTATCGATC
GACCATGGCTATAGATTTAAGATGTTTCCTCATTAGATCGGTCAATCAGGTTAAAAGGCATTAAAACTTG
GAGAGAAACTGCTTTTGCCTAACTGAGTTTTCTAATGTTAATACAGATATAAGAGAGCAGTTCCTCATTA
AGATACGCTTTTGATAGCAGTTGGAATTTAGCATGCTAGAAATCCGAAAACCGGAGAGCCTATTGGAATG
ATAACGTGTTTTTTTATTGACAATTAATAAAGGGCAAAGAATTCTAGAAGTCGCACTTACAATGTACTTG
TGGGATTAGGTTTTAAAGTTCATTCTTTTTTTATTGAGTACATTCCGGTTAAAGTTGAAATGATTCAGTA
AAGGACACGCCATAAATAAAAGGTAGCGTATGATTGCCATTCTTTCCATGGAACCGATATTTCTAAGATT
TCATCTTTCGTAGGCTTTCGGTTCATATTACGTAATATTTTTATCGAATGAATAAGACCCACATCATCGA
TTGGAAAAGCTGTCGGGAACCTAAGGCAGCGCATTAGAACATAATTGGCTGTCCAAGGACCGATTCCTCG
TATTTTAATTAAGTTTTTTTCAGCATCTTTAAAGTTCATTTTCATTAATTTTTCCCTCGATAATTCTCCA
CTTGCCATTAATCTGGCTATTCCAATGATATATTCACTTTTTTTCACCGTCATTTTAATATCTGCCAGGT
CGGTAGGGGTTAACCGTGCAATTCGCTCGTACGGTGGGAACACCCAATACTTTTTACCATTCCATTCAAT
AGAATCGCCAAATGCTTCTACAAATTGCTTCTTTAAGGAGTACGCGAAGGCTAAGTTAATTTGTTGCCCT
AAAACTCCCCAACATAAAGCTTCAAATAAATCGGGAATGCCGATCACTCGCAACCCATAAAATTTTCGGG
GGCTGACTTCAGGTGCTACATTTGAAGAGATAAATTGCACTGAAATCTAGAAATATTTTATCTGATTAAT
AAGATGATCTTC
